>Addgene plasmid #223432 | pYPQAT60 | addgene full sequence | sequence record 475539 | Addgene NGS Result
CGTAATCATGTCATAGCTGTTTCCTGTGTGAAATTGTTATCCGCTCACAATTCCACACAACATACGAGCC
GGAAGCATAAAGTGTAAAGCCTGGGGTGCCTAATGAGTGAGCTAACTCACATTAATTGCGTTGCGCTCAC
TGCCCGCTTTCCAGTCGGGAAACCTGTCGTGCCAGCTGCATTAATGAATCGGCCAACGCGCGGGGAGAGG
CGGTTTGCGTATTGGCTAGAGCAGCTTGCCAACATGGTGGAGCACGACACTCTCGTCTACTCCAAGAATA
TCAAAGATACAGTCTCAGAAGACCAAAGGGCTATTGAGACTTTTCAACAAAGGGTAATATCGGGAAACCT
CCTCGGATTCCATTGCCCAGCTATCTGTCACTTCATCAAAAGGACAGTAGAAAAGGAAGGTGGCACCTAC
AAATGCCATCATTGCGATAAAGGAAAGGCTATCGTTCAAGATGCCTCTGCCGACAGTGGTCCCAAAGATG
GACCCCCACCCACGAGGAGCATCGTGGAAAAAGAAGACGTTCCAACCACGTCTTCAAAGCAAGTGGATTG
ATGTGAACATGGTGGAGCACGACACTCTCGTCTACTCCAAGAATATCAAAGATACAGTCTCAGAAGACCA
AAGGGCTATTGAGACTTTTCAACAAAGGGTAATATCGGGAAACCTCCTCGGATTCCATTGCCCAGCTATC
TGTCACTTCATCAAAAGGACAGTAGAAAAGGAAGGTGGCACCTACAAATGCCATCATTGCGATAAAGGAA
AGGCTATCGTTCAAGATGCCTCTGCCGACAGTGGTCCCAAAGATGGACCCCCACCCACGAGGAGCATCGT
GGAAAAAGAAGACGTTCCAACCACGTCTTCAAAGCAAGTGGATTGATGTGATATCTCCACTGACGTAAGG
GATGACGCACAATCCCACTATCCTTCGCAAGACCCTTCCTCTATATAAGGAAGTTCATTTCATTTGGAGA
GGACACGCTGAAATCACCAGTCTCTCTCTACAAATCTATCTCTCTCGAGCTTTCGCAGATCCGGGGGGCA
ATGAGATATGAAAAAGCCTGAACTCACCGCGACGTCTGTCGAGAAGTTTCTGATCGAAAAGTTCGACAGC
GTCTCCGACCTGATGCAGCTCTCGGAGGGCGAAGAATCTCGTGCTTTCAGCTTCGATGTAGGAGGGCGTG
GATATGTCCTGCGGGTAAATAGCTGCGCCGATGGTTTCTACAAAGATCGTTATGTTTATCGGCACTTTGC
ATCGGCCGCGCTCCCGATTCCGGAAGTGCTTGACATTGGGGAGTTTAGCGAGAGCCTGACCTATTGCATC
TCCCGCCGTTCACAGGGTGTCACGTTGCAAGACCTGCCTGAAACCGAACTGCCCGCTGTTCTACAACCGG
TCGCGGAGGCTATGGATGCGATCGCTGCGGCCGATCTTAGCCAGACGAGCGGGTTCGGCCCATTCGGACC
GCAAGGAATCGGTCAATACACTACATGGCGTGATTTCATATGCGCGATTGCTGATCCCCATGTGTATCAC
TGGCAAACTGTGATGGACGACACCGTCAGTGCGTCCGTCGCGCAGGCTCTCGATGAGCTGATGCTTTGGG
CCGAGGACTGCCCCGAAGTCCGGCACCTCGTGCACGCGGATTTCGGCTCCAACAATGTCCTGACGGACAA
TGGCCGCATAACAGCGGTCATTGACTGGAGCGAGGCGATGTTCGGGGATTCCCAATACGAGGTCGCCAAC
ATCTTCTTCTGGAGGCCGTGGTTGGCTTGTATGGAGCAGCAGACGCGCTACTTCGAGCGGAGGCATCCGG
AGCTTGCAGGATCGCCACGACTCCGGGCGTATATGCTCCGCATTGGTCTTGACCAACTCTATCAGAGCTT
GGTTGACGGCAATTTCGATGATGCAGCTTGGGCGCAGGGTCGATGCGACGCAATCGTCCGATCCGGAGCC
GGGACTGTCGGGCGTACACAAATCGCCCGCAGAAGCGCGGCCGTCTGGACCGATGGCTGTGTAGAAGTAC
TCGCCGATAGTGGAAACCGACGCCCCAGCACTCGTCCGAGGGCAAAGAAATAGAGTAGATGCCGACCGGG
ATCTGTCGATCGACAAGCTCGAGTTTCTCCATAATAATGTGTGAGTAGTTCCCAGATAAGGGAATTAGGG
TTCCTATAGGGTTTCGCTCATGTGTTGAGCATATAAGAAACCCTTAGTATGTATTTGTATTTGTAAAATA
CTTCTATCAATAAAATTTCTAATTCCTAAAACCAAAATCCAGTACTAAAATCCAGATCCCCCGAATTAAT
TCGGCGTTAATTCAGTACATTAAAAACGTCCGCAATGTGTTATTAAGTTGTCTAAGCGTCAATTTGTTTA
CACCACAATATATCCTGCCACCAGCCAGCCAACAGCTCCCCGACCGGCAGCTCGGCACAAAATCACCACT
CGATACAGGCAGCCCATCAGTCCGGGACGGCGTCAGCGGGAGAGCCGTTGTAAGGCGGCAGACTTTGCTC
ATGTTACCGATGCTATTCGGAAGAACGGCAACTAAGCTGCCGGGTTTGAAACACGGATGATCTCGCGGAG
GGTAGCATGTTGATTGTAACGATGACAGAGCGTTGCTGCCTGTGATCACCGCGGTTTCAAAATCGGCTCC
GTCGATACTATGTTATACGCCAACTTTGAAAACAACTTTGAAAAAGCTGTTTTCTGGTATTTAAGGTTTT
AGAATGCAAGGAACAGTGAATTGGAGTTCGTCTTGTTATAATTAGGGAAGGTGCGAACAAGTCCCTGATA
TGAGATCATGTTTGTCATCTGGAGCCATAGAACAGGGTTCATC
[978 nt withheld, positions 2844-3821]
TAAAAACTGGGGATAACGCCTTAAATGGCGAAGAAACGGTCTAAATAGGCTGATTCAAGGCATTTACGGG
AGAAAAAATCGGCTCAAACATGAAGAAATGAAATGACTGAGTCAGCCGAGAAGAATTTCCCCGCTTATTC
GCACCTTCCTTAGCTTCTTGGGGTATCTTTAAATACTGTAGAAAAGAGGAAGGAAATAATAAATGGCTAA
AATGAGAATATCACCGGAATTGAAAAAACTGATCGAAAAATACCGCTGCGTAAAAGATACGGAAGGAATG
TCTCCTGCTAAGGTATATAAGCTGGTGGGAGAAAATGAAAACCTATATTTAAAAATGACGGACAGCCGGT
ATAAAGGGACCACCTATGATGTGGAACGGGAAAAGGACATGATGCTATGGCTGGAAGGAAAGCTGCCTGT
TCCAAAGGTCCTGCACTTTGAACGGCATGATGGCTGGAGCAATCTGCTCATGAGTGAGGCCGATGGCGTC
CTTTGCTCGGAAGAGTATGAAGATGAACAAAGCCCTGAAAAGATTATCGAGCTGTATGCGGAGTGCATCA
GGCTCTTTCACTCCATCGACATATCGGATTGTCCCTATACGAATAGCTTAGACAGCCGCTTAGCCGAATT
GGATTACTTACTGAATAACGATCTGGCCGATGTGGATTGCGAAAACTGGGAAGAAGACACTCCATTTAAA
GATCCGCGCGAGCTGTATGATTTTTTAAAGACGGAAAAGCCCGAAGAGGAACTTGTCTTTTCCCACGGCG
ACCTGGGAGACAGCAACATCTTTGTGAAAGATGGCAAAGTAAGTGGCTTTATTGATCTTGGGAGAAGCGG
CAGGGCGGACAAGTGGTATGACATTGCCTTCTGCGTCCGGTCGATCAGGGAGGATATCGGGGAAGAACAG
TATGTCGAGCTATTTTTTGACTTACTGGGGATCAAGCCTGATTGGGAGAAAATAAAATATTATATTTTAC
TGGATGAATTGTTTTAGTACCTAGAATGCATGACCAAAATCCCTTAACGTGAGTTTTCGTTCCACTGAGC
GTCAGACCCCGTAGAAAAGATCAAAGGATCTTCTTGAGATCCTTTTTTTCTGCGCGTAATCTGCTGCTTG
CAAACAAAAAAACCACCGCTACCAGCGGTGGTTTGTTTGCCGGATCAAGAGCTACCAACTCTTTTTCCGA
AGGTAACTGGCTTCAGCAGAGCGCAGATACCAAATACTGTCCTTCTAGTGTAGCCGTAGTTAGGCCACCA
CTTCAAGAACTCTGTAGCACCGCCTACATACCTCGCTCTGCTAATCCTGTTACCAGTGGCTGCTGCCAGT
GGCGATAAGTCGTGTCTTACCGGGTTGGACTCAAGACGATAGTTACCGGATAAGGCGCAGCGGTCGGGCT
GAACGGGGGGTTCGTGCACACAGCCCAGCTTGGAGCGAACGACCTACACCGAACTGAGATACCTACAGCG
TGAGCTATGAGAAAGCGCCACGCTTCCCGAAGGGAGAAAGGCGGACAGGTATCCGGTAAGCGGCAGGGTC
GGAACAGGAGAGCGCACGAGGGAGCTTCCAGGGGGAAACGCCTGGTATCTTTATAGTCCTGTCGGGTTTC
GCCACCTCTGACTTGAGCGTCGATTTTTGTGATGCTCGTCAGGGGGGCGGAGCCTATGGAAAAACGCCAG
CAACGCGGCCTTTTTACGGTTCCTGGCCTTTTGCTGGCCTTTTGCTCACATGTTCTTTCCTGCGTTATCC
CCTGATTCTGTGGATAACCGTATTACCGCCTTTGAGTGAGCTGATACCGCTCGCCGCAGCCGAACGACCG
AGCGCAGCGAGTCAGTGAGCGAGGAAGCGGAAGAGCGCCTGATGCGGTATTTTCTCCTTACGCATCTGTG
CGGTATTTCACACCGCATATGGTGCACTCTCAGTACAATCTGCTCTGATGCCGCATAGTTAAGCCAGTAT
ACACTCCGCTATCGCTACGTGACTGGGTCATGGCTGCGCCCCGACACCCGCCAACACCCGCTGACGCGCC
CTGACGGGCTTGTCTGCTCCCGGCATCCGCTTACAGACAAGCTGTGACCGTCTCCGGGAGCTGCATGTGT
CAGAGGTTTTCACCGTCATCACCGAAACGCGCGAGGCAGGGTGCCTTGATGTGGGCGCCGGCGGTCGAGT
GGCGACGGCGCGGCTTGTCCGCGCCCTGGTAGATTGCCTGGCCGTAGGCCAGCCATTTTTGAGCGGCCAG
CGGCCGCGATAGGCCGACGCGAAGCGGCGGGGCGTAGGGAGCGCAGCGACCGAAGGGTAGGCGCTTTTTG
CAGCTCTTCGGCTGTGCGCTGGCCAGACAGTTATGCACAGGCCAGGCGGGTTTTAAGAGTTTTAATAAGT
TTTAAAGAGTTTTAGGCGGAAAAATCGCCTTTTTTCTCTTTTATATCAGTCACTTACATGTGTGACCGGT
TCCCAATGTACGGCTTTGGGTTCCCAATGTACGGGTTCCGGTTCCCAATGTACGGCTTTGGGTTCCCAAT
GTACGTGCTATCCACAGGAAACAGACCTTTTCGACCTTTTTCCCCTGCTAGGGCAATTTGCCCTAGCATC
TGCTCCGTACATTAGGAACCGGCGGATGCTTCGCCCTCGATCAGGTTGCGGTAGCGCATGACTAGGATCG
GGCCAGCCTGCCCCGCCTCCTCCTTCAAATCGTACTCCGGCAGGTCATTTGACCCGATCAGCTTGCGCAC
GGTGAAACAGAACTTCTTGAACTCTCCGGCGCTGCCACTGCGTTCGTAGATCGTCTTGAACAACCATCTG
GCTTCTGCCTTGCCTGCGGCGCGGCGTGCCAGGCGGTAGAGAAAACGGCCGATGCCGGGATCGATCAAAA
AGTAATCGGGGTGAACCGTCAGCACGTCCGGGTTCTTGCCTTCTGTGATCTCGCGGTACATCCAATCAGC
TAGCTCGATCTCGATGTACTCCGGCCGCCCGGTTTCGCTCTTTACGATCTTGTAGCGGCTAATCAAGGCT
TCACCCTCGGATACCGTCACCAGGCGGCCGTTCTTGGCCTTCTTCGTACGCTGCATGGCAACGTGCGTGG
TGTTTAACCGAATGCAGGTTTCTACCAGGTCGTCTTTCTGCTTTCCGCCATCGGCTCGCCGGCAGAACTT
GAGTACGTCCGCAACGTGTGGACGGAACACGCGGCCGGGCTTGTCTCCCTTCCCTTCCCGGTATCGGTTC
ATGGATTCGGTTAGATGGGAAACCGCCATCAGTACCAGGTCGTAATCCCACACACTGGCCATGCCGGCCG
GCCCTGCGGAAACCTCTACGTGCCCGTCTGGAAGCTCGTAGCGGATCACCTCGCCAGCTCGTCGGTCACG
CTTCGACAGACGGAAAACGGCCACGTCCATGATGCTGCGACTATCGCGGGTGCCCACGTCATAGAGCATC
GGAACGAAAAAATCTGGTTGCTCGTCGCCCTTGGGCGGCTTCCTAATCGACGGCGCACCGGCTGCCGGCG
GTTGCCGGGATTCTTTGCGGATTCGATCAGCGGCCGCTTGCCACGATTCACCGGGGCGTGCTTCTGCCTC
GATGCGTTGCCGCTGGGCGGCCTGCGCGGCCTTCAACTTCTCCACCAGGTCATCACCCAGCGCCGCGCCG
ATTTGTACCGGGCCGGATGGTTTGCGACCGCTCACGCCGATTCCTCGGGCTTGGGGGTTCCAGTGCCATT
GCAGGGCCGGCAGGCAACCCAGCCGCTTACGCCTGGCCAACCGCCCGTTCCTCCACACATGGGGCATTCC
ACGGCGTCGGTGCCTGGTTGTTCTTGATTTTCCATGCCGCCTCCTTTAGCCGCTAAAATTCATCTACTCA
TTTATTCATTTGCTCATTTACTCTGGTAGCTGCGCGATGTATTCAGATAGCAGCTCGGTAATGGTCTTGC
CTTGGCGTACCGCGTACATCTTCAGCTTGGTGTGATCCTCCGCCGGCAACTGAAAGTTGACCCGCTTCAT
GGCTGGCGTGTCTGCCAGGCTGGCCAACGTTGCAGCCTTGCTGCTGCGTGCGCTCGGACGGCCGGCACTT
AGCGTGTTTGTGCTTTTGCTCATTTTCTCTTTACCTCATTAACTCAAATGAGTTTTGATTTAATTTCAGC
GGCCAGCGCCTGGACCTCGCGGGCAGCGTCGCCCTCGGGTTCTGATTCAAGAACGGTTGTGCCGGCGGCG
GCAGTGCCTGGGTAGCTCACGCGCTGCGTGATACGGGACTCAAGAATGGGCAGCTCGTACCCGGCCAGCG
CCTCGGCAACCTCACCGCCGATGCGCGTGCCTTTGATCGCCCGCGACACGACAAAGGCCGCTTGTAGCCT
TCCATCCGTGACCTCAATGCGCTGCTTAACCAGCTCCACCAGGTCGGCGGTGGCCCATATGTCGTAAGGG
CTTGGCTGCACCGGAATCAGCACGAAGTCGGCTGCCTTGATCGCGGACACAGCCAAGTCCGCCGCCTGGG
GCGCTCCGTCGATCACTACGAAGTCGCGCCGGCCGATGGCCTTCACGTCGCGGTCAATCGTCGGGCGGTC
GATGCCGACAACGGTTAGCGGTTGATCTTCCCGCACGGCCGCCCAATCGCGGGCACTGCCCTGGGGATCG
GAATCGACTAACAGAACATCGGCCCCGGCGAGTTGCAGGGCGCGGGCTAGATGGGTTGCGATGGTCGTCT
TGCCTGACCCGCCTTTCTGGTTAAGTACAGCGATAACCTTCATGCGTTCCCCTTGCGTATTTGTTTATTT
ACTCATCGCATCATATACGCAGCGACCGCATGACGCAAGCTGTTTTACTCAAATACACATCACCTTTTTA
GACGGCGGCGCTCGGTTTCTTCAGCGGCCAAGCTGGCCGGCCAGGCCGCCAGCTTGGCATCAGACAAACC
GGCCAGGATTTCATGCAGCCGCACGGTTGAGACGTGCGCGGGCGGCTCGAACACGTACCCGGCCGCGATC
ATCTCCGCCTCGATCTCTTCGGTAATGAAAAACGGTTCGTCCTGGCCGTCCTGGTGCGGTTTCATGCTTG
TTCCTCTTGGCGTTCATTCTCGGCGGCCGCCAGGGCGTCGGCCTCGGTCAATGCGTCCTAGGCACCGCGC
CGCCTGGCCTCGGTGGGCGTCACTTCCTCGCTGCGCTCAAGTGCGCGGTACAGGGTCGAGCGATGCACGC
CAAGCAGTGCAGCCGCCTCTTTCACGGTGCGGCCTTCCTGGTCGATCAGCTCGCGGGCGTGCGCGATCTG
TGCCGGGGTGAGGGTAGGGCGGGGGCCAAACTTCACGCCTCGGGCCTTGGCGGCCTCGCGCCCGCTCCGG
GTGCGGTCGATGATTAGGGAACGCTCGAACTCGGCAATGCCGGCGAACACGGTCAACACCATGCGGCCGG
CCGGCGTGGTGGTGTCGGCCCACGGCTCTGCCAGGCTACGCAGGCCCGCGCCGGCCTCCTGGATGCGCTC
GGCAATGTCCAGTAGGTCGCGGGTGCTGCGGGCCAGGCGGTCTAGCCTGGTCACTGTCACAACGTCGCCA
GGGCGTAGGTGGTCAAGCATCCTGGCCAGCTCCGGGCGGTCGCGCCTGGTGCCGGTGATCTTCTCGGAAA
ACAGCTTGGTGCAGCCGGCCGCGTGCAGTTCGGCCCGTTGGTTGGTCAAGTCCTGGTCGTCGGTGCTGAC
GCGGGCATAGCCCAGCAGGCCAGCGGCGGCGCTCTTGTTCATGGCGTAATGTCTCCGGTTCTAGTCGCAA
GTATTCTACTTTATGCGACTAAAACACGCGACAAGAAAACGCCAGGAAAAGGGCAGGGCGGCAGCCTGTC
GCGTAACTTAGGACTTGTGCGACATGTCGTTTTCAGAAGACGGCTGCACTGAACGTCAGAAGCCGACTGC
ACTATAGCAGCGGAGGGGTTGGATCAAAGTACTTTGATCCCGAGGGGAACCCTGTGGTTGGCATGCACAT
ACAAATGGACGAACGGATAAACCTTTTCACGCCCTTTTAAATATCCGATTATTCTAATAAACGCTCTTTT
CTCTTAGGTTTACCCGCCAATATATCCTGTCAAACACTGATAGTTTAAACTGAAGGCGGGAAACGACAAT
CTGATCCAAGCTCAAGCTGCTCTAGCATTCGCCATTCAGGCTGCGCAACTGTTGGGAAGGGCGATCGGTG
CGGGCCTCTTCGCTATTACGCCAGCTGGCGAAAGGGGGATGTGCTGCAAGGCGATTAAGTTGGGTAACGC
CAGGGTTTTCCCAGTCACGACGTTGTAAAACGACGGCCAGTGCCAAGCTTGCATGCGGTCAACATGGTGG
AGCACGACACACTTGTCTACTCCAAAAATATCAAAGATACAGTCTCAGAAGACCAAAGGGCAATTGAGAC
TTTTCAACAAAGGGTAATATCCGGAAACCTCCTCGGATTCCATTGCCCAGCTATCTGTCACTTTATTGTG
AAGATAGTGGAAAAGGAAGGTGGCTCCTACAAATGCCATCATTGCGATAAAGGAAAGGCCATCGTTGAAG
ATGCCTCTGCCGACAGTGGTCCCAAAGATGGACCCCCACCCACGAGGAGCATCGTGGAAAAAGAAGACGT
TCCAACCACGTCTTCAAAGCAAGTGGATTGATGTGATAACATGGTGGAGCACGACACACTTGTCTACTCC
AAAAATATCAAAGATACAGTCTCAGAAGACCAAAGGGCAATTGAGACTTTTCAACAAAGGGTAATATCCG
GAAACCTCCTCGGATTCCATTGCCCAGCTATCTGTCACTTTATTGTGAAGATAGTGGAAAAGGAAGGTGG
CTCCTACAAATGCCATCATTGCGATAAAGGAAAGGCCATCGTTGAAGATGCCTCTGCCGACAGTGGTCCC
AAAGATGGACCCCCACCCACGAGGAGCATCGTGGAAAAAGAAGACGTTCCAACCACGTCTTCAAAGCAAG
TGGATTGATGTGATATCTCCACTGACGTAAGGGATGACGCACAATCCCACTATCCTTCGCAAGACCCTTC
CTCTATATAAGGAAGTTCATTTCATTTGGAGAGGACCTCGACTCTAGAGGATCCCCGGGTACCGGGCCCC
CCCTCGAGGCGCGCCAAGCTATCAAACAAGTTTGTACAAAAAAGCAGGCTCCGAATTCGCCCTTCACCAT
GGATTACAAGGACCACGACGGGGATTACAAGGACCACGACATTGATTACAAGGATGATGATGACAAGATG
GCTCCGAAGAAGAAGAGGAAGGTTGGCATCCACGGGGTGCCAGCTGCTGACAAGAAGTACTCGATCGGCC
TCGCTATTGGGACTAACTCTGTTGGCTGGGCCGTGATCACCGACGAGTACAAGGTGCCCTCAAAGAAGTT
CAAGGTCCTGGGCAACACCGATCGGCATTCCATCAAGAAGAATCTCATTGGCGCTCTCCTGTTCGACAGC
GGCGAGACGGCTGAGGCTACGCGGCTCAAGCGCACCGCCCGCAGGCGGTACACGCGCAGGAAGAATCGCA
TCTGCTACCTGCAGGAGATTTTCTCCAACGAGATGGCGAAGGTTGACGATTCTTTCTTCCACAGGCTGGA
GGAGTCATTCCTCGTGGAGGAGGATAAGAAGCACGAGCGGCATCCAATCTTCGGCAACATTGTCGACGAG
GTTGCCTACCACGAGAAGTACCCTACGATCTACCATCTGCGGAAGAAGCTCGTGGACTCCACAGATAAGG
CGGACCTCCGCCTGATCTACCTCGCTCTGGCCCACATGATTAAGTTCAGGGGCCATTTCCTGATCGAGGG
GGATCTCAACCCGGACAATAGCGATGTTGACAAGCTGTTCATCCAGCTCGTGCAGACGTACAACCAGCTC
TTCGAGGAGAACCCCATTAATGCGTCAGGCGTCGACGCGAAGGCTATCCTGTCCGCTAGGCTCTCGAAGT
CTCGGCGCCTCGAGAACCTGATCGCCCAGCTGCCGGGCGAGAAGAAGAACGGCCTGTTCGGGAATCTCAT
TGCGCTCAGCCTGGGGCTCACGCCCAACTTCAAGTCGAATTTCGATCTCGCTGAGGACGCCAAGCTGCAG
CTCTCCAAGGACACATACGACGATGACCTGGATAACCTCCTGGCCCAGATCGGCGATCAGTACGCGGACC
TGTTCCTCGCTGCCAAGAATCTGTCGGACGCCATCCTCCTGTCTGATATTCTCAGGGTGAACACCGAGAT
TACGAAGGCTCCGCTCTCAGCCTCCATGATCAAGCGCTACGACGAGCACCATCAGGATCTGACCCTCCTG
AAGGCGCTGGTCAGGCAGCAGCTCCCCGAGAAGTACAAGGAGATCTTCTTCGATCAGTCGAAGAACGGCT
ACGCTGGGTACATTGACGGCGGGGCCTCTCAGGAGGAGTTCTACAAGTTCATCAAGCCGATTCTGGAGAA
GATGGACGGCACGGAGGAGCTGCTGGTGAAGCTCAATCGCGAGGACCTCCTGAGGAAGCAGCGGACATTC
GATAACGGCAGCATCCCACACCAGATTCATCTCGGGGAGCTGCACGCTATCCTGAGGAGGCAGGAGGACT
TCTACCCTTTCCTCAAGGATAACCGCGAGAAGATCGAGAAGATTCTGACTTTCAGGATCCCGTACTACGT
CGGCCCACTCGCTAGGGGCAACTCCCGCTTCGCTTGGATGACCCGCAAGTCAGAGGAGACGATCACGCCG
TGGAACTTCGAGGAGGTGGTCGACAAGGGCGCTAGCGCTCAGTCGTTCATCGAGAGGATGACGAATTTCG
ACAAGAACCTGCCAAATGAGAAGGTGCTCCCTAAGCACTCGCTCCTGTACGAGTACTTCACAGTCTACAA
CGAGCTGACTAAGGTGAAGTATGTGACCGAGGGCATGAGGAAGCCGGCTTTCCTGTCTGGGGAGCAGAAG
AAGGCCATCGTGGACCTCCTGTTCAAGACCAACCGGAAGGTCACGGTTAAGCAGCTCAAGGAGGACTACT
TCAAGAAGATTGAGTGCTTCGATTCGGTCGAGATCTCTGGCGTTGAGGACCGCTTCAACGCCTCCCTGGG
GACCTACCACGATCTCCTGAAGATCATTAAGGATAAGGACTTCCTGGACAACGAGGAGAATGAGGATATC
CTCGAGGACATTGTGCTGACACTCACTCTGTTCGAGGACCGGGAGATGATCGAGGAGCGCCTGAAGACTT
ACGCCCATCTCTTCGATGACAAGGTCATGAAGCAGCTCAAGAGGAGGAGGTACACCGGCTGGGGGAGGCT
GAGCAGGAAGCTCATCAACGGCATTCGGGACAAGCAGTCCGGGAAGACGATCCTCGACTTCCTGAAGAGC
GATGGCTTCGCGAACCGCAATTTCATGCAGCTGATTCACGATGACAGCCTCACATTCAAGGAGGATATCC
AGAAGGCTCAGGTGAGCGGCCAGGGGGACTCGCTGCACGAGCATATCGCGAACCTCGCTGGCTCGCCAGC
TATCAAGAAGGGGATTCTGCAGACCGTGAAGGTTGTGGACGAGCTGGTGAAGGTCATGGGCAGGCACAAG
CCTGAGAACATCGTCATTGAGATGGCCCGGGAGAATCAGACCACGCAGAAGGGCCAGAAGAACTCACGCG
AGAGGATGAAGAGGATCGAGGAGGGCATTAAGGAGCTGGGGTCCCAGATCCTCAAGGAGCACCCGGTGGA
GAACACGCAGCTGCAGAATGAGAAGCTCTACCTGTACTACCTCCAGAATGGCCGCGATATGTATGTGGAC
CAGGAGCTGGATATTAACAGGCTCAGCGATTACGACGTCGATGCTATCGTTCCACAGTCATTCCTGAAGG
ATGACTCCATTGACAACAAGGTCCTCACCAGGTCGGACAAGAACCGGGGCAAGTCTGATAATGTTCCTTC
AGAGGAGGTCGTTAAGAAGATGAAGAACTACTGGCGCCAGCTCCTGAATGCCAAGCTGATCACGCAGCGG
AAGTTCGATAACCTCACAAAGGCTGAGAGGGGCGGGCTCTCTGAGCTGGACAAGGCGGGCTTCATCAAGA
GGCAGCTGGTCGAGACACGGCAGATCACTAAGCACGTTGCGCAGATTCTCGACTCACGGATGAACACTAA
GTACGATGAGAATGACAAGCTGATCCGCGAGGTGAAGGTCATCACCCTGAAGTCAAAGCTCGTCTCCGAC
TTCAGGAAGGATTTCCAGTTCTACAAGGTTCGGGAGATCAACAATTACCACCATGCCCATGACGCGTACC
TGAACGCGGTGGTCGGCACAGCTCTGATCAAGAAGTACCCAAAGCTCGAGAGCGAGTTCGTGTACGGGGA
CTACAAGGTTTACGATGTGAGGAAGATGATCGCCAAGTCGGAGCAGGAGATTGGCAAGGCTACCGCCAAG
TACTTCTTCTACTCTAACATTATGAATTTCTTCAAGACAGAGATCACTCTGGCCAATGGCGAGATCCGGA
AGCGCCCCCTCATCGAGACGAACGGCGAGACGGGGGAGATCGTGTGGGACAAGGGCAGGGATTTCGCGAC
CGTCAGGAAGGTTCTCTCCATGCCACAAGTGAATATCGTCAAGAAGACAGAGGTCCAGACTGGCGGGTTC
TCTAAGGAGTCAATTCTGCCTAAGCGGAACAGCGACAAGCTCATCGCCCGCAAGAAGGACTGGGATCCGA
AGAAGTACGGCGGGTTCGACAGCCCCACTGTGGCCTACTCGGTCCTGGTTGTGGCGAAGGTTGAGAAGGG
CAAGTCCAAGAAGCTCAAGAGCGTGAAGGAGCTGCTGGGGATCACGATTATGGAGCGCTCCAGCTTCGAG
AAGAACCCGATCGATTTCCTGGAGGCGAAGGGCTACAAGGAGGTGAAGAAGGACCTGATCATTAAGCTCC
CCAAGTACTCACTCTTCGAGCTGGAGAACGGCAGGAAGCGGATGCTGGCTTCCGCTGGCGAGCTGCAGAA
GGGGAACGAGCTGGCTCTGCCGTCCAAGTATGTGAACTTCCTCTACCTGGCCTCCCACTACGAGAAGCTC
AAGGGCAGCCCCGAGGACAACGAGCAGAAGCAGCTGTTCGTCGAGCAGCACAAGCATTACCTCGACGAGA
TCATTGAGCAGATTTCCGAGTTCTCCAAGCGCGTGATCCTGGCCGACGCGAATCTGGATAAGGTCCTCTC
CGCGTACAACAAGCACCGCGACAAGCCAATCAGGGAGCAGGCTGAGAATATCATTCATCTCTTCACCCTG
ACGAACCTCGGCGCCCCTGCTGCTTTCAAGTACTTCGACACAACTATCGATCGCAAGAGGTACACAAGCA
CTAAGGAGGTCCTGGACGCGACCCTCATCCACCAGTCGATTACCGGCCTCTACGAGACGCGCATCGACCT
GTCTCAGCTCGGGGGCGACAAGCGGCCAGCGGCGACGAAGAAGGCGGGGCAGGCGAAGAAGAAGAAGAAG
GGAGACGGCTCTGGATCGGGGTCGGGTTCTGGCTCAGTCGACGATGCTCTTGACGATTTTGACCTCGATA
TGCTCGACGCTCTTGATGATTTTGATCTCGACATGCTCGATGCACTTGATGACTTTGACCTTGACATGCT
CGACGCACTCGATGACTTCGACCTCGACATGCTTGAGGGCAGAGGAAGTCTTCTAACATGCGGTGACGTG
GAGGAGAATCCCGGCCCTATGGCGTCAAATTTCACGCAGTTTGTTTTGGTTGATAACGGCGGGACTGGCG
ACGTTACAGTAGCTCCATCAAATTTTGCGAACGGAGTCGCTGAGTGGATTAGCTCAAATTCAAGGTCCCA
GGCCTACAAGGTTACCTGTTCTGTTAGGCAGAGTTCTGCGCAAAAAAGAAAATATACCATCAAGGTTGAA
GTCCCTAAAGTTGCAACACAAACAGTCGGTGGTGTTGAGCTCCCTGTGGCAGCCTGGAGATCTTACTTAA
ACATGGAGCTAACAATTCCAATATTCGCTACAAACTCTGATTGTGAACTGATTGTTAAGGCGATGCAAGG
CCTCTTGAAAGATGGAAACCCTATACCGTCCGCTATCGCAGCTAACAGCGGTATCTATCCTAAGAAGAAG
AGGAAGGTTGGCTCTGGATCGGGGTCGGGTTCTGGCTCAGGATCCGGTACCTATCCCTATGACGTGCCCG
ATTATGCCAGCCTGGGCAGCGGCTCCCCCAAGAAAAAACGCAAGGTGGAAGATCCTAAGAAAAAGCGGAA
AGTGGACGGCATTGGTAGTGGGAGCAACGGCAGCAGCGGATCCAACGGTCCGACTGACGCCGCGGAAGAA
GAACTTTTGAGCAAGAATTATCATCTTGAGAACGAAGTGGCTCGTCTTAAGAAAGGTTCTGGCAGTGGAG
AAGAACTGCTTTCAAAGAATTACCACCTGGAAAATGAGGTAGCTAGACTGAAAAAGGGGAGCGGAAGTGG
GGAGGAGTTGCTGAGCAAAAATTATCATTTGGAGAACGAAGTAGCACGACTAAAGAAAGGGTCCGGATCG
GGTGAGGAGTTACTCTCGAAAAATTATCATCTCGAAAACGAAGTGGCTCGGCTAAAAAAGGGCAGTGGTT
CTGGAGAAGAGCTATTATCTAAAAACTACCACCTCGAAAATGAGGTGGCACGCTTAAAAAAGGGAAGTGG
CAGTGGTGAAGAGCTACTATCCAAGAATTATCATCTTGAGAACGAGGTAGCGCGTTTGAAGAAGGGTTCC
GGCTCAGGAGAGGAACTGCTCTCGAAGAACTATCATCTTGAAAATGAGGTCGCTCGATTAAAAAAGGGAT
CGGGCAGTGGTGAGGAACTACTTTCAAAGAATTACCACCTCGAAAACGAAGTAGCTCGATTAAAGAAAGG
TTCAGGGTCGGGTGAAGAATTACTGAGTAAAAATTATCATCTGGAAAATGAGGTAGCGAGACTAAAAAAG
GGGAGTGGTTCTGGCGAGGAATTGCTATCGAAAAATTATCATCTTGAGAACGAAGTTGCTAGGCTCAAAA
AGGGCTCAGGCTCAGGCACCGCGGTAAACATAGGTGGTGGAACCGGTCCGATGGATCTACAGCGGCCGCA
AGGTGGAGGTGGACCCAAGAAGAAGCGCAAGGTGTGAACTAGTTAAAGAGCTTTCGTTCGTATCATCGGT
TTCGACAACGTTCGTCAAGTTCAATGCATCAGTTTCATTGCGCACACACCAGAATCCTACTGAGTTTGAG
TATTATGGCATTGGGAAAACTGTTTTTCTTGTACCATTTGTTGTGCTTGTAATTTACTGTGTTTTTTATT
CGGTTTTCGCTATCGAACTGTGAAATGGAAATGGATGGAGAAGAGTTAATGAATGATATGGTCCTTTTGT
TCATTCTCAAATTAATATTATTTGTTTTTTCTCTTATTTGTTGTGTGTTGAATTTGAAATTATAAGAGAT
ATGCAAACATTTTGTTTTGAGTAAAAATGTGTCAAATCGTGGCCTCTAATGACCGAAGTTAATATGAGGA
GTAAAACACTTGTAGTTGTACCATTATGCTTATTCACTAGGCAACAAATATATTTTCAGACCTAGAAAAG
CTGCAAATGTTACTGAATACAAGTATGTCCTCTTGTGTTTTAGACATTTATGAACTTTCCTTTATGTAAT
TTTCCAGAATCCTTGTCAGATTCTAATCATTGCTTTATAATTATAGTTATACTCATGGATTTGTAGTTGA
GTATGAAAATATTTTTTAATGCATTTTATGACTTGCCCGTACGCTGCAGTGCAGCGTGACCCGGTCGTGC
CCCTCTCTAGAGATAATGAGCATTGCATGTCTAAGTTATAAAAAATTACCACATATTTTTTTTGTCACAC
TTGTTTGAAGTGCAGTTTATCTATCTTTATACATATATTTAAACTTTACTCTACGAATAATATAATCTAT
AGTACTACAATAATATCAGTGTTTTAGAGAATCATATAAATGAACAGTTAGACATGGTCTAAAGGACAAT
TGAGTATTTTGACAACAGGACTCTACAGTTTTATCTTTTTAGTGTGCATGTGTTCTCCTTTTTTTTTGCA
AATAGCTTCACCTATATAATACTTCATCCATTTTATTAGTACATCCATTTAGGGTTTAGGGTTAATGGTT
TTTATAGACTAATTTTTTTAGTACATCTATTTTATTCTATTTTAGCCTCTAAATTAAGAAAACTAAAACT
CTATTTTAGTTTTTTTATTTAATAATTTAGATATAAAATAGAATAAAATAAAGTGACTAAAAATTAAACA
AATACCCTTTAAGAAATTAAAAAAACTAAGGAAACATTTTTCTTGTTTCGAGTAGATAATGCCAGCCTGT
TAAACGCCGTCGACGAGTCTAACGGACACCAACCAGCGAACCAGCAGCGTCGCGTCGGGCCAAGCGAAGC
AGACGGCACGGCATCTCTGTCGCTGCCTCTGGACCCCTCTCGAGAGTTCCGCTCCACCGTTGGACTTGCT
CCGCTGTCGGCATCCAGAAATTGCGTGGCGGAGCGGCAGACGTGAGCCGGCACGGCAGGCGGCCTCCTCC
TCCTCTCACGGCACCGGCAGCTACGGGGGATTCCTTTCCCACCGCTCCTTCGCTTTCCCTTCCTCGCCCG
CCGTAATAAATAGACACCCCCTCCACACCCTCTTTCCCCAACCTCGTGTTGTTCGGAGCGCACACACACA
CAACCAGATCTCCCCCAAATCCACCCGTCGGCACCTCCGCTTCAAGGTACGCCGCTCGTCCTCCCCCCCC
CCCCCCTCTCTACCTTCTCTAGATCGGCGTTCCGGTCCATGGTTAGGGCCCGGTAGTTCTACTTCTGTTC
ATGTTTGTGTTAGATCCGTGTTTGTGTTAGATCCGTGCTGCTAGCGTTCGTACACGGATGCGACCTGTAC
GTCAGACACGTTCTGATTGCTAACTTGCCAGTGTTTCTCTTTGGGGAATCCTGGGATGGCTCTAGCCGTT
CCGCAGACGGGATCGATTTCATGATTTTTTTTGTTTCGTTGCATAGGGTTTGGTTTGCCCTTTTCCTTTA
TTTCAATATATGCCGTGCACTTGTTTGTCGGGTCATCTTTTCATGCTTTTTTTTGTCTTGGTTGTGATGA
TGTGGTCTGGTTGGGCGGTCGTTCTAGATCGGAGTAGAATTAATTCTGTTTCAAACTACCTGGTGGATTT
ATTAATTTTGGATCTGTATGTGTGTGCCATACATATTCATAGTTACGAATTGAAGATGATGGATGGAAAT
ATCGATCTAGGATAGGTATACATGTTGATGCGGGTTTTACTGATGCATATACAGAGATGCTTTTTGTTCG
CTTGGTTGTGATGATGTGGTGTGGTTGGGCGGTCGTTCATTCGTTCTAGATCGGAGTAGAATACTGTTTC
AAACTACCTGGTGTATTTATTAATTTTGGAACTGTATGTGTGTGTCATACATCTTCATAGTTACGAGTTT
AAGATGGATGGAAATATCGATCTAGGATAGGTATACATGTTGATGTGGGTTTTACTGATGCATATACATG
ATGGCATATGCAGCATCTATTCATATGCTCTAACCTTGAGTACCTATCTATTATAATAAACAAGTATGTT
TTATAATTATTTTGATCTTGATATACTTGGATGATGGCATATGCAGCAGCTATATGTGGATTTTTTTAGC
CCTGCCTTCATACGCTATTTATTTGCTTGGTACTGTTTCTTTTGTCGATGCTCACCCTGTTGTTTGGTGT
TACTTCTGCAGGGCGCCATGGGGCCGGACATAGTCATGACACAAAGTCCGAGTTCGCTTTCTGCGAGTGT
TGGGGATAGAGTTACGATAACCTGCAGATCTAGTACGGGGGCCGTCACCACGTCGAATTACGCGTCATGG
GTCCAAGAAAAGCCAGGCAAACTGTTTAAGGGTCTTATAGGTGGCACGAACAACCGGGCTCCCGGAGTCC
CTTCCAGGTTTAGTGGATCACTTATTGGTGACAAGGCAACGCTGACGATATCTTCCCTCCAGCCAGAAGA
TTTCGCGACCTACTTTTGTGCACTTTGGTATTCTAACCACTGGGTCTTTGGCCAAGGGACGAAGGTCGAG
CTCAAACGGGGTGGCGGTGGGAGCGGCGGGGGAGGATCAGGGGGCGGAGGTTCGAGTGGCGGGGGGAGCG
AAGTCAAACTCCTCGAGTCCGGTGGAGGATTGGTGCAACCAGGTGGTTCATTGAAGCTCTCGTGTGCAGT
TTCTGGTTTCTCTTTGACAGACTACGGTGTCAATTGGGTCCGGCAGGCACCGGGGCGCGGTCTTGAGTGG
ATCGGCGTTATCTGGGGCGACGGAATAACAGATTATAACTCTGCTTTGAAGGACAGATTCATCATTAGCA
AGGACAACGGGAAGAACACGGTGTACCTCCAGATGAGCAAAGTGCGCAGTGATGATACTGCCCTGTATTA
CTGCGTCACAGGTTTGTTTGATTACTGGGGTCAAGGCACTCTTGTGACAGTCTCTTCGTATCCTTATGAC
GTGCCCGACTACGCTGGCGGAGGGGGCGGCAGCGGAGGCGGTGGATCCGGAGGCGGTGGCTCAGGGGGCG
GCGGGTCGCTTGATCCTGGTGGCGGAGGTTCTGGGAGCAAAGGAGAGGAGCTCTTTACAGGTGTCGTCCC
TATTTTGGTGGAGCTTGATGGAGATGTCAATGGCCATAAATTTTCCGTCAGGGGCGAAGGGGAGGGGGAC
GCGACTAATGGAAAATTGACCCTCAAGTTTATCTGCACGACAGGAAAGTTGCCGGTCCCCTGGCCCACTC
TGGTTACCACCCTCACTTATGGGGTCCAGTGCTTTAGCAGATACCCTGATCATATGAAACGCCATGACTT
CTTCAAATCAGCCATGCCAGAGGGTTATGTGCAGGAAAGAACTATAAGCTTTAAGGACGATGGGACGTAC
AAAACGCGGGCAGAGGTTAAGTTTGAGGGGGATACTCTTGTGAATAGGATCGAACTTAAGGGCATCGATT
TTAAAGAAGACGGTAATATTCTTGGCCACAAGTTGGAGTATAATTTCAATTCTCACAACGTGTACATAAC
AGCAGATAAACAGAAAAATGGGATCAAGGCCAATTTTAAAATTAGGCATAATGTTGAAGATGGGTCTGTG
CAACTGGCAGATCATTATCAGCAGAATACTCCAATTGGCGATGGCCCTGTCTTGTTGCCTGACAATCATT
ACCTTTCCACGCAGTCAGTCCTGTCCAAAGATCCGAATGAGAAGCGGGACCACATGGTCTTGCTCGAATT
CGTTACTGCCGCCGGAATCACTCATGGCATGGACGAGCTTTACAAGGGAGGTGGAAGGACTGGAGGTGGC
GGAGGGGGGCTGCTTGACCCCGGAACCCCTATGGATGCCGACTTGGTGGCCTCCTCCACGGTTGTTTGGG
AACAGGATGCCGACCCTTTTGCGGGCACTGCTGACGATTTTCCCGCTTTCAATGAGGAGGAGTTGGCTTG
GCTGATGGAACTTCTCCCACAGGGTGGTAGTGGTGGCCTCCTGGATCCGGGGACACCGATGGACGCAGAC
CTGGTGGCGTCGTCAACGGTTGTGTGGGAACAGGATGCTGATCCGTTCGCAGGAACTGCCGACGATTTTC
CTGCATTCAACGAAGAGGAACTCGCATGGCTCATGGAGCTTCTGCCTCAGGGATCGGGTGGCGGGTCGCG
AACGGAAGAATACAAGCTTATATTGAACGGTAAGACACTGAAAGGTGAAACTACGACAGAAGCCGTTGAC
GCGGCAACTGCGGAGAAAGTCTTTAAGCAGTATGCTAACGATAATGGCGTGGACGGGGAGTGGACGTATG
ACGACGCAACCAAAACATTCACGGTCACCGAGGGGGGCGGCAGCGGAGGCGGTACCTCGCCCAAAACCCG
GAGACGCCCTAGGCGCTCGCAGCGCAAAAGACCTCCCACGTAAAGAGCTTTCGTTCGTATCATCGGTTTC
GACAACGTTCGTCAAGTTCAATGCATCAGTTTCATTGCGCACACACCAGAATCCTACTGAGTTTGAGTAT
TATGGCATTGGGAAAACTGTTTTTCTTGTACCATTTGTTGTGCTTGTAATTTACTGTGTTTTTTATTCGG
TTTTCGCTATCGAACTGTGAAATGGAAATGGATGGAGAAGAGTTAATGAATGATATGGTCCTTTTGTTCA
TTCTCAAATTAATATTATTTGTTTTTTCTCTTATTTGTTGTGTGTTGAATTTGAAATTATAAGAGATATG
CAAACATTTTGTTTTGAGTAAAAATGTGTCAAATCGTGGCCTCTAATGACCGAAGTTAATATGAGGAGTA
AAACACTTGTAGTTGTACCATTATGCTTATTCACTAGGCAACAAATATATTTTCAGACCTAGAAAAGCTG
CAAATGTTACTGAATACAAGTATGTCCTCTTGTGTTTTAGACATTTATGAACTTTCCTTTATGTAATTTT
CCAGAATCCTTGTCAGATTCTAATCATTGCTTTATAATTATAGTTATACTCATGGATTTGTAGTTGAGTA
TGAAAATATTTTTTAATGCATTTTATGACTTGCCAATTGTTCCGGAACTCTAGATAAGCTTACCGGAAAG
GGCGAATTCGCAACTTTGTATACAAAAGTTGCCCCATGGCGTTCCCTCTAGATAACGCAGGATCCTAAAG
GGATCTTTAAACATACGAACAGATCACTTAAAGTTCTTCTGAAGCAACTTAAAGTTATCAGGCATGCATG
GATCTTGGAGGAATCAGATGTGCAGTCAGGGACCATAGCACAGGACAGGCGTCTTCTACTGGTGCTACCA
GCAAATGCTGGAAGCCGGGAACACTGGGTACGTTGGAAACCACGTGATGTGGAGTAAGATAAACTGTAGG
AGAAAAGCATTTCGTAGTGGGCCATGAAGCCTTTCAGGACATGTATTGCAGTATGGGCCGGCCCATTACG
CAATTGGACGACAACAAAGACTAGTATTAGTACCACCTCGGCTATCCACATAGATCAAAGCTGGTTTAAA
AGAGTTGTGCAGATGATCCGTGGCAGAGACCGGCGCCGCTACAGGGCGCGTCCCATTCGCCATTCAGGCT
GCGCAACTGTTGGGAAGGGCGATCGGTGCGGGCCTCTTCGCTATTACGCCAGCTGGCGAAAGGGGGATGT
GCTGCAAGGCGATTAAGTTGGGTAACGCCAGGGTTTTCCCAGTCACGACGTTGTAAAACGACGGCCAGTG
AGCGCGCGTAATACGACTCACTATAGGGCGAATTGGGTACCGGGCCCCCCCTCGAGGTCCTCCAGCTTTT
GTTCCCTTTAGTGAGGGTTAATTGCGCGCTTGGCGTAATCATGGTCATAGCTGTTTCCTGTGTGAAATTG
TTATCCGCTCACAATTCCACACAACATACGAGCCGGAAGCATAAAGTGTAAAGCCTGGGGTGCCTAATGA
GTGAGCTAACTCACATTAATTGCGTTGCGCTCACTGCCCGCTTTCCACCGGTGGTCTCTGTTTTAGAGCT
AGGCCAACATGAGGATCACCCATGTCTGCAGGGCCTAGCAAGTTAAAATAAGGCTAGTCCGTTATCAACT
TGGCCAACATGAGGATCACCCATGTCTGCAGGGCCAAGTGGCACCGAGTCGGTGCTTTTTTTGTCCCTTC
GAAGGGCAATTCTGCAGATATCCATCACACTGGCGGCCGCTCGAGGTCGAGGGTATCGATAAGCTTGAAT
TCGACCCAGCTTTCTTGTACAAAGTGGTTCGATAATTCTTAATTAACTAGTTCTAGAGCGGCCGCCACCG
CGGTGGAGCTCGAATTTCCCCGATCGTTCAAACATTTGGCAATAAAGTTTCTTAAGATTGAATCCTGTTG
CCGGTCTTGCGATGATTATCATATAATTTCTGTTGAATTACGTTAAGCATGTAATAATTAACATGTAATG
CATGACGTTATTTATGAGATGGGTTTTTATGATTAGAGTCCCGCAATTATACATTTAATACGCGATAGAA
AACAAAATATAGCGCGCAAACTAGGATAAATTATCGCGCGCGGTGTCATCTATGTTACTAGATCGGGAAT
T
Features (pLannotate 1.2.2; 56 found; start..end, strand, type, name):
     32..54      -  protein_bind   lac operator (fragment): The lac repressor binds to the lac operator to inhibit transcription in E. coli. This inhibition can be relieved by adding lactose or isopropyl-β-D-thiogalactopyranoside (IPTG). lac repressor encoded by lacI
     58..88      -  promoter       lac promoter: promoter for the E. coli lac operon
    103..124     -  protein_bind   CAP binding site: CAP binding activates transcription in the presence of cAMP. E. coli catabolite activator protein
    137..225     -  CDS            lacI (fragment): lac repressor; lacI; The lac repressor binds to the lac operator to inhibit transcription in E. coli. This inhibition can be relieved by adding lactose or isopropyl-β-D-thiogalactopyranoside (IPTG).
    315..991     +  promoter       CaMV 35S promoter (enhanced): cauliflower mosaic virus 35S promoter with a duplicated enhancer region
   1058..2083    +  CDS            HygR: hygromycin B phosphotransferase confers resistance to hygromycin
   2124..2298    +  polyA_signal   CaMV poly(A) signal: cauliflower mosaic virus polyadenylation signal
   2376..2400    -  misc_feature   LB T-DNA repeat: left border repeat from nopaline C58 T-DNA
   2732..2845    -  CDS            yghO (fragment) (sequence partly withheld): YGHO_ECOLI - Experimental evidence at transcript level: Swiss-Prot protein existence level 2. From Escherichia coli (strain K12).
   2844..3821    +  CDS            insH10 (sequence withheld): INH10_ECOLI - Protein inferred from homology: Swiss-Prot protein existence level 3. Involved in the transposition of the insertion sequence IS5. From Escherichia coli (strain K12).
   4024..4818    +  CDS            KanR: aminoglycoside phosphotransferase; aphA-3; confers resistance to kanamycin
   4905..5493    +  rep_origin     ori: high-copy-number ColE1/pMB1/pBR322/pUC origin of replication
   5679..5819    -  misc_feature   bom: basis of mobility region from pBR322
   5921..5960    -  CDS            rop (fragment): Rop protein, which maintains plasmids at low copy number; rop
   6163..6357    -  rep_origin     pVS1 oriV: origin of replication for the Pseudomonas plasmid pVS1 (Heeb et al., 2000)
   6423..7496    -  CDS            pVS1 RepA: replication protein from the Pseudomonas plasmid pVS1 (Heeb et al., 2000)
   7925..8554    -  CDS            pVS1 StaA: stability protein from the Pseudomonas plasmid pVS1 (Heeb et al., 2000)
   9108..9509    -  CDS            Y4CG_SINFN (fragment): Protein inferred from homology: Swiss-Prot protein existence level 3. From Sinorhizobium fredii (strain NBRC 101917 / NGR234).
   9849..9873    -  misc_feature   RB T-DNA repeat: right border repeat from nopaline C58 T-DNA
   9939..10093   -  CDS            lacZα (fragment): LacZα fragment of β-galactosidase; lacZ fragment
  10186..10857   +  promoter       CaMV 35S promoter (enhanced): cauliflower mosaic virus 35S promoter with a duplicated enhancer region
  10859..10885   -  misc_feature   MCS (fragment): pUC18/19 multiple cloning site
  10917..10941   +  protein_bind   attB1: mutant version of attB; recombination site for the Gateway® BP reaction BP Clonase™
  11005..11024   +  CDS            2xFLAG (fragment): two tandem FLAG® epitope tags
  11080..15180   +  CDS            cas9: CAS9_STRP1 - Also known as csn1 From Streptococcus pyogenes serotype M1.
  15460..15849   +  CDS            CAPSD_BPMS2: Experimental evidence at protein level: Swiss-Prot protein existence level 1. Acts as a translational repressor of viral replicase synthesis late in infection. This latter function is the result of capsid protein interaction with an RNA hairpin which contains the replicase ribosome-binding site. From Escherichia phage MS2 (Bacteriophage MS2).
  16069..16125   +  CDS            GCN4_v4: GCN4 peptide optimized to improve solubility while preserving binding to an scFv-GFP fusion protein (Tanenbaum et al., 2014)
  16443..16466   +  CDS            GCN4_v4 (fragment): GCN4 peptide optimized to improve solubility while preserving binding to an scFv-GFP fusion protein (Tanenbaum et al., 2014)
  16735..16757   +  CDS            GCN4_v4 (fragment): GCN4 peptide optimized to improve solubility while preserving binding to an scFv-GFP fusion protein (Tanenbaum et al., 2014)
  16890..17508   +  terminator     E9 terminator: terminator and polyadenylation signal from the pea rbcS-E9 gene
  17515..19512   +  promoter       Ubi promoter: maize polyubiquitin gene promoter
  19495..19845   +  CDS            LV1E_MOUSE (fragment): Experimental evidence at protein level: Swiss-Prot protein existence level 1. From Mus musculus (Mouse).
  19921..20259   +  CDS            HVM37_MOUSE (fragment): Experimental evidence at protein level: Swiss-Prot protein existence level 1. From Mus musculus (Mouse).
  20377..21087   +  CDS            Superfolder GFP: Superfolder GFP is a basic (constitutively fluorescent) green fluorescent protein published in 2005, derived from Aequorea victoria. It is reported to be a very rapidly-maturing weak dimer.
  21097..21288   +  CDS            avrXa10 (fragment): AVX10_XANOO - Experimental evidence at protein level: Swiss-Prot protein existence level 1. Avirulence protein. Induces the hypersensitive response (HR)in rice plants carrying the resistance gene Xa10. Activity depends on the presence of the core repeat domains; replacement with repeat domains from other proteins (AvrBs3 of X.euvesicatoria (AC P14727) or AvrXa7 of this organism) does not elicit the HR. Probably acts as a transcription factor in its host plant (rice) to induce plant resistance or disease. From Xanthomonas oryzae pv. oryzae.
  21283..21441   +  CDS            avrBs3 (fragment): AVRB3_XANEU - Experimental evidence at protein level: Swiss-Prot protein existence level 1. Avirulence protein. Acts as a transcription factor in C.annuum plants. In susceptible plants lacking the Bs3 resistance gene induces expression of a number of genes, including genes homologous to a family of auxin-induced genes, alpha-expansin genes, pectate lyase, anthocyanidin glucoside rhamnosyl transferase and at least one transcription factor, UPA20. Their expression leads to plant hypertrophy in mesophyll cells, probably mainly mediated by UPA20 (PubMed:17962565). In resistant plants induces the h
  21460..21633   +  CDS            spg (fragment): SPG1_STRSG - Experimental evidence at protein level: Swiss-Prot protein existence level 1. Binds to the constant Fc region of IgG with high affinity. From Streptococcus sp. group G.
  21717..22340   +  terminator     E9 terminator: terminator and polyadenylation signal from the pea rbcS-E9 gene
  22382..22402   +  protein_bind   attB5: mutant version of attB; core recombination site for the Gateway® BP reaction BP Clonase™
  22439..22816   +  promoter       OsU3 promoter: Oryza sativa (rice) snRNA U3 promoter
  22824..22842   -  rep_origin     f1 ori (fragment): f1 bacteriophage origin of replication; arrow indicates direction of (+) strand synthesis
  22847..23002   -  CDS            lacZα (fragment): LacZα fragment of β-galactosidase; lacZ fragment
  23010..23028   +  promoter       T7 promoter: promoter for bacteriophage T7 RNA polymerase
  23037..23060   -  misc_feature   MCS (fragment): pBluescript multiple cloning site
  23076..23094   -  promoter       T3 promoter: promoter for bacteriophage T3 RNA polymerase
  23137..23159   -  protein_bind   lac operator (fragment): The lac repressor binds to the lac operator to inhibit transcription in E. coli. This inhibition can be relieved by adding lactose or isopropyl-β-D-thiogalactopyranoside (IPTG). lac repressor encoded by lacI
  23163..23193   -  promoter       lac promoter: promoter for the E. coli lac operon
  23208..23229   -  protein_bind   CAP binding site: CAP binding activates transcription in the presence of cAMP. E. coli catabolite activator protein
  23288..23306   +  misc_RNA       MS2 stem loop: stem loop that binds the bacteriophage MS2 coat protein
  23317..23353   +  misc_RNA       gRNA scaffold (fragment): guide RNA scaffold for the Streptococcus pyogenes CRISPR/Cas9 system
  23358..23376   +  misc_RNA       MS2 stem loop: stem loop that binds the bacteriophage MS2 coat protein
  23387..23406   +  misc_RNA       gRNA scaffold (fragment): guide RNA scaffold for the Streptococcus pyogenes CRISPR/Cas9 system
  23461..23489   -  misc_feature   MCS (fragment): pBluescript multiple cloning site
  23495..23519   -  protein_bind   attB2: mutant version of attB; recombination site for the Gateway® BP reaction BP Clonase™
  23537..23572   -  misc_feature   MCS (fragment): pBluescript multiple cloning site
  23583..23835   +  terminator     NOS terminator: nopaline synthase terminator and poly(A) signal
