[The description below was written by a language model from this plasmid's Addgene catalogue record and pLannotate feature annotations shown in this document.]
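Description:
pYPQAT60 is a large (about 23.8 kb) all-in-one binary T-DNA vector for CRISPR activation in monocot plants, built on the pYPQ-dzCas9-Act3.0 backbone. It replicates at high copy in E. coli through a ColE1/pUC-type origin and carries the pVS1 oriV, RepA and StaA functions that maintain binary vectors in Agrobacterium, with kanamycin resistance for bacterial selection. The annotation also picks up an IS5 transposase (insH) reading frame and a short yghO fragment in the backbone between the left border and KanR. This may reflect an insertion sequence in the sequenced isolate, though the record makes no comment on it. Between the nopaline-type borders, an enhanced CaMV 35S promoter drives hygromycin phosphotransferase with a CaMV poly(A) signal for selection of transformed plant tissue.

The payload is assembled between Gateway attB sites. A second duplicated-enhancer 35S promoter expresses nuclease-dead SpCas9 (NGG PAM), recorded as carrying NLS and FLAG tags. MS2 coat protein and repeated GCN4 (SunTag) epitope sequences follow in the same unit, which ends in a pea rbcS-E9 terminator. A maize ubiquitin promoter drives a separate cassette annotated with mouse antibody variable-region fragments (consistent with an anti-GCN4 scFv), superfolder GFP, segments from the TAL effectors AvrXa10 and AvrBs3 that presumably supply activation domains, and a protein G fragment. The rice OsU3 promoter transcribes an sgRNA whose scaffold 2.0 contains two MS2 stem loops. A lacZα/lac promoter stuffer sits between the promoter and scaffold, apparently as a guide-cloning and screening site. Together these parts recruit multiple activators to a targeted promoter. The vector is intended for targeted gene activation and belongs to a toolbox for large-scale plant CRISPR screens.
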