Addgene plasmid #223432: pYPQAT60
Purpose: T-DNA vector for dSpCas9 mediated gene activation for monocot plants; NGG PAM; dSpCas9-Act3.0 was driven by 2x35s and the sgRNA was driven by OsU3 promoter; Hygromycin for plants selection.
Depositing lab: Yiping Qi. Depositing organization: University of Maryland, College Park. Publication: A comprehensive all-in-one CRISPR toolbox for large-scale screens in plants. Cheng Y, Li G, Qi A, Mandlik R, Pan C, Wang D, Ge S, Qi Y. Plant Cell. 2025 Apr 9:koaf081. doi: 10.1093/plcell/koaf081. PubMed 40202185.
Backbone
  Vector backbone: pYPQ-dzCas9-Act3.0
  Vector type: Plant Expression, CRISPR
  Selectable markers: Hygromycin
Growth in bacteria
  Bacterial resistance: Kanamycin, 50 μg/mL
  Growth temperature: 37°C
  Growth strain: DH5alpha
  Copy number: High Copy
Gene/Insert
  Gene/Insert name: 2x35s-dSpCas9-Act3.0-OsU3-gRNA scaffold 2.0
  Tag / fusion protein: NLS; 3x FLAG
Terms and licenses: Academic/Nonprofit Terms; Industry Terms: Not Available to Industry
How to cite: pYPQAT60 was a gift from Yiping Qi (Addgene plasmid # 223432 ; http://n2t.net/addgene:223432 ; RRID:Addgene_223432)
